Addgene plasmid #218451: Halo-BASU-His
Purpose: E coli expression vector for Halo-BASU-His biotin ligase
Depositing lab: Thorsten Stafforst. Depositing organization: Eberhard Karls Universitaet Tuebingen. Publication: Profiling the interactome of oligonucleotide drugs by proximity biotinylation. Hanswillemenke A, Hofacker DT, Sorgenfrei M, Fruhner C, Franz-Wachtel M, Schwarzer D, Macek B, Stafforst T. Nat Chem Biol. 2024 Jan 17. doi: 10.1038/s41589-023-01530-z. PubMed 38233583.
Backbone
  Vector backbone: pMG211
  Backbone size w/o insert (bp): 4540
  Total vector size (bp): 6268
  Vector type: Bacterial Expression
Growth in bacteria
  Bacterial resistance: Ampicillin, 100 μg/mL
  Growth temperature: 37°C
  Growth strain: DH5alpha
  Copy number: High Copy
Gene/Insert
  Gene/Insert name: HaloTag-BASU-His fusion protein
  Species: Bacillus subtilis, Rhodococcus rhodochrous
  Insert size (bp): 1728
  Promoter: T7
  Cloning method: Restriction Enzyme; 5′ cloning site NdeI (not destroyed); 3′ cloning site XhoI (not destroyed)
  Sequencing primers: 5′ GCGGATAACAATTCCCCTCTAG; 3′ CAAGACCCGTTTAGAGGCCCCAAG
Terms and licenses: Academic/Nonprofit Terms; Industry Terms: Not Available to Industry
How to cite: Halo-BASU-His was a gift from Thorsten Stafforst (Addgene plasmid # 218451 ; http://n2t.net/addgene:218451 ; RRID:Addgene_218451)
