[The description below was written by a language model from this plasmid's Addgene catalogue record and pLannotate feature annotations shown in this document.]
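Description:
Halo-BASU-His is a 6,268 bp bacterial expression plasmid built on the pMG211 backbone for producing a HaloTag-BASU-His fusion protein in E. coli. It is maintained at high copy through a ColE1/pUC-type origin and selected with ampicillin via the bla β-lactamase gene under its own promoter. The backbone also carries lacI with its native promoter, short remnants of a tetracycline resistance gene, and an annotated nahR open reading frame (a Pseudomonas putida salicylate/naphthalene pathway regulator). The record assigns nahR no role in this construct.

The 1,728 bp insert was cloned between NdeI and XhoI sites, both retained. It sits in a pET-style cassette made up of a T7 promoter, an adjacent lac operator, the T7 gene 10 ribosome binding site and a downstream T7 terminator. Transcription therefore depends on T7 RNA polymerase supplied by the host, is repressed by LacI, and can be induced with IPTG. The open reading frame begins with HaloTag, a modified Rhodococcus rhodochrous dehalogenase that bonds covalently to chloroalkane ligands. This is followed by a birA-derived segment from Bacillus subtilis corresponding to BASU, an engineered promiscuous biotin ligase, and then a C-terminal polyhistidine tag for metal-affinity purification. A short match to a T7 gene 10B-derived sequence lies between the His tag and the terminator and is probably vector-derived rather than part of the fusion.

The plasmid is intended for recombinant production of the purified enzyme. The associated work concerns proximity biotinylation profiling of the interactomes of oligonucleotide drugs. In that setting, the HaloTag would presumably allow the ligase to be coupled covalently to chloroalkane-modified oligonucleotides so that nearby proteins are biotinylated, though the record does not spell out this coupling scheme.
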