Features (pLannotate 1.2.2; 17 found; start..end, strand, type, name):
     35..139     +  promoter       AmpR promoter: bla
    140..1000    +  CDS            AmpR: β-lactamase; bla; confers resistance to ampicillin, carbenicillin, and related antibiotics
   1171..1759    +  rep_origin     ori: high-copy-number ColE1/pMB1/pBR322/pUC origin of replication
   1815..1880    -  CDS            TcR (fragment): tetracycline efflux protein; tet; confers resistance to tetracycline
   1895..1916    -  protein_bind   CAP binding site: CAP binding activates transcription in the presence of cAMP. E. coli catabolite activator protein
   1929..3011    -  CDS            lacI: lac repressor; lacI; The lac repressor binds to the lac operator to inhibit transcription in E. coli. This inhibition can be relieved by adding lactose or isopropyl-β-D-thiogalactopyranoside (IPTG).
   3012..3089    -  promoter       lacI promoter: lacI
   3097..3190    -  CDS            TcR (fragment): tetracycline efflux protein; tet; confers resistance to tetracycline
   3198..4097    -  CDS            nahR: NAHR_PSEPU - Protein inferred from homology: Swiss-Prot protein existence level 3. Regulates the expression of the naphthalene (nahA-F) and salicylate (nahG-M) metabolism genes. From Pseudomonas putida (Arthrobacter siderocapsulatus).
   4298..4316    +  promoter       T7 promoter: promoter for bacteriophage T7 RNA polymerase
   4317..4341    +  protein_bind   lac operator: The lac repressor binds to the lac operator to inhibit transcription in E. coli. This inhibition can be relieved by adding lactose or isopropyl-β-D-thiogalactopyranoside (IPTG). lac repressor encoded by lacI
   4356..4378    +  RBS            RBS: efficient ribosome binding site from bacteriophage T7 gene 10 (Olins and Rangwala, 1989)
   4386..5276    +  CDS            HaloTag®: modified bacterial dehalogenase that forms covalent bonds with chloroalkane derivatives
   5310..6086    +  CDS            birA (fragment): BIRA_BACSU - Experimental evidence at protein level: Swiss-Prot protein existence level 1. Acts both as a biotin--[acetyl-CoA-carboxylase] ligase and a repressor. From Bacillus subtilis (strain 168).
   6096..6113    +  CDS            9xHis (fragment): 9xHis affinity tag
   6139..6188    +  CDS            SET1 (fragment): solubility-enhancement tag derived from T7 phage gene 10B
   6196..6243    +  terminator     T7 terminator: transcription terminator for bacteriophage T7 RNA polymerase
>Addgene plasmid #218451 | Halo-BASU-His | addgene full sequence | sequence record 458886 | Addgene NGS Result
TACAATTTCAGGTGGCACTTTTCGGGGAAATGTGCGCGGAACCCCTATTTGTTTATTTTTCTAAATACAT
TCAAATATGTATCCGCTCATGAGACAATAACCCTGATAAATGCTTCAATAATATTGAAAAAGGAAGAGTA
TGAGTATTCAACATTTCCGTGTCGCCCTTATTCCCTTTTTTGCGGCATTTTGCCTTCCTGTTTTTGCTCA
CCCAGAAACGCTGGTGAAAGTAAAAGATGCTGAAGATCAGTTGGGTGCACGAGTGGGTTACATCGAACTG
GATCTCAACAGCGGTAAGATCCTTGAGAGTTTTCGCCCCGAAGAACGTTTTCCAATGATGAGCACTTTTA
AAGTTCTGCTATGTGGCGCGGTATTATCCCGTATTGACGCCGGGCAAGAGCAACTCGGTCGCCGCATACA
CTATTCTCAGAATGACTTGGTTGAGTACTCACCAGTCACAGAAAAGCATCTTACGGATGGCATGACAGTA
AGAGAATTATGCAGTGCTGCCATAACCATGAGTGATAACACTGCGGCCAACTTACTTCTGACAACGATCG
GAGGACCGAAGGAGCTAACCGCTTTTTTGCACAACATGGGGGATCATGTAACTCGCCTTGATCGTTGGGA
ACCGGAGCTGAATGAAGCCATACCAAACGACGAGCGTGACACCACGATGCCTGCAGCAATGGCAACAACG
TTGCGCAAACTATTAACTGGCGAACTACTTACTCTAGCTTCCCGGCAACAATTAATAGACTGGATGGAGG
CGGATAAAGTTGCAGGACCACTTCTGCGCTCGGCCCTTCCGGCTGGCTGGTTTATTGCTGATAAATCTGG
AGCCGGTGAGCGTGGGTCTCGCGGTATCATTGCAGCACTGGGGCCAGATGGTAAGCCCTCCCGTATCGTA
GTTATCTACACGACGGGGAGTCAGGCAACTATGGATGAACGAAATAGACAGATCGCTGAGATAGGTGCCT
CACTGATTAAGCATTGGTAACTGTCAGACCAAGTTTACTCATATATACTTTAGATTGATTTAAAACTTCA
TTTTTAATTTAAAAGGATCTAGGTGAAGATCCTTTTTGATAATCTCATGACCAAAATCCCTTAACGTGAG
TTTTCGTTCCACTGAGCGTCAGACCCCGTAGAAAAGATCAAAGGATCTTCTTGAGATCCTTTTTTTCTGC
GCGTAATCTGCTGCTTGCAAACAAAAAAACCACCGCTACCAGCGGTGGTTTGTTTGCCGGATCAAGAGCT
ACCAACTCTTTTTCCGAAGGTAACTGGCTTCAGCAGAGCGCAGATACCAAATACTGTTCTTCTAGTGTAG
CCGTAGTTAGGCCACCACTTCAAGAACTCTGTAGCACCGCCTACATACCTCGCTCTGCTAATCCTGTTAC
CAGTGGCTGCTGCCAGTGGCGATAAGTCGTGTCTTACCGGGTTGGACTCAAGACGATAGTTACCGGATAA
GGCGCAGCGGTCGGGCTGAACGGGGGGTTCGTGCACACAGCCCAGCTTGGAGCGAACGACCTACACCGAA
CTGAGATACCTACAGCGTGAGCTATGAGAAAGCGCCACGCTTCCCGAAGGGAGAAAGGCGGACAGGTATC
CGGTAAGCGGCAGGGTCGGAACAGGAGAGCGCACGAGGGAGCTTCCAGGGGGAAACGCCTGGTATCTTTA
TAGTCCTGTCGGGTTTCGCCACCTCTGACTTGAGCGTCGATTTTTGTGATGCTCGTCAGGGGGGCGGAGC
CTATGGAAAAACGCCAGCAACGCGGCCTTTTTACGGTTCCTGGCCTTTTGCTGGCCTTTTGCTCATAGTC
ATGCCCCGCGCCCACCGGAAGGAGCTGACTGGGTTGAAGGCTCTCAAGGGCATCGGTCGAGATCCCGGTG
CCTAATGAGTGAGCTAACTTACATTAATTGCGTTGCGCTCACTGCCCGCTTTCCAGTCGGGAAACCTGTC
GTGCCAGCTGCATTAATGAATCGGCCAACGCGCGGGGAGAGGCGGTTTGCGTATTGGGCGCCAGGGTGGT
TTTTCTTTTCACCAGTGAGACGGGCAACAGCTGATTGCCCTTCACCGCCTGGCCCTGAGAGAGTTGCAGC
AAGCGGTCCACGCTGGTTTGCCCCAGCAGGCGAAAATCCTGTTTGATGGTGGTTAACGGCGGGATATAAC
ATGAGCTGTCTTCGGTATCGTCGTATCCCACTACCGAGATATCCGCACCAACGCGCAGCCCGGACTCGGT
AATGGCGCGCATTGCGCCCAGCGCCATCTGATCGTTGGCAACCAGCATCGCAGTGGGAACGATGCCCTCA
TTCAGCATTTGCATGGTTTGTTGAAAACCGGACATGGCACTCCAGTCGCCTTCCCGTTCCGCTATCGGCT
GAATTTGATTGCGAGTGAGATATTTATGCCAGCCAGCCAGACGCAGACGCGCCGAGACAGAACTTAATGG
GCCCGCTAACAGCGCGATTTGCTGGTGACCCAATGCGACCAGATGCTCCACGCCCAGTCGCGTACCGTCT
TCATGGGAGAAAATAATACTGTTGATGGGTGTCTGGTCAGAGACATCAAGAAATAACGCCGGAACATTAG
TGCAGGCAGCTTCCACAGCAATGGCATCCTGGTCATCCAGCGGATAGTTAATGATCAGCCCACTGACGCG
TTGCGCGAGAAGATTGTGCACCGCCGCTTTACAGGCTTCGACGCCGCTTCGTTCTACCATCGACACCACC
ACGCTGGCACCCAGTTGATCGGCGCGAGATTTAATCGCCGCGACAATTTGCGACGGCGCGTGCAGGGCCA
GACTGGAGGTGGCAACGCCAATCAGCAACGACTGTTTGCCCGCCAGTTGTTGTGCCACGCGGTTGGGAAT
GTAATTCAGCTCCGCCATCGCCGCTTCCACTTTTTCCCGCGTTTTCGCAGAAACGTGGCTGGCCTGGTTC
ACCACGCGGGAAACGGTCTGATAAGAGACACCGGCATACTCTGCGACATCGTATAACGTTACTGGTTTCA
CATTCACCACCCTGAATTGACTCTCTTCCGGGCGCTATCATGCCATACCGCGAAAGGTTTTGCGCCATTC
GATGGTGTCCGGGATCTCGACGCTCTCCCTTATGCGACTCCTGCATTAGGAAGCAGCCCAGTAGTAGGTT
GAGGCCGTTGAGCACCGCCGCCGCAAGGAATGGTGCATGCTAGATCAATCCGTAAACAGGTCAAACATCA
GTTGCCGCAACCAAATATTGGCTAGGTCCTTGTGGTACTTCGCATGCCAGAACATGTTGATGGCTATTTC
AGGCAAGACGACTGGGTGCGGCAAGGCGCTTAGGCCGAAGGGCTCCACGCAGCAGTCGGCTAAACGTATC
GGCACAGTGGCGAGCAGATCGGTGCGCTGGAGGATGTGGCCAACGGCGGCGAAGTGCGGCACTTCCAGAC
GGATGTCGCGCCGGATGCCGACCCGTGTCATGTACGTGTCCACCTCGCCGTGGCCGGTGCCAGCGGCGAT
GACACGCACGTGGCCGTAGGAACAGAAGCGCTCCAGAGTCAGGGGTTCGCGGGTGACTGGATGGTCCTTG
CGACATAGGCACACGTAGTGATTCTGGAGCAGCCGGCGCTGAAAGAAGCCAGTTTGCAGATTGGGAAGCA
GGCCCACGGCCAAGTCCACGGTTCCGTTCTGCAAGGCCTGCATCAGGCTCATCGAACTGTCGCGCACCGT
ACTGATCACGCAATTGGGGGCCTGGTGAGCCAGCACATCCATCAGCCGCGGCATGAAGTAGATCTCGCCA
ATGTCGGTCATGGCCAGGGTGAAGGTACGCTCGCTGGTCAGCGGATCGAAGCTTTCATGGTGCTGTAGGG
CGTTGCGCAGTGCGTGCATGGCCGAAGTGACGGGCTCGGCCAGATGCGCGGCATAGGGTGTGGGTTCCAT
TCCCTGATGTGTGCGCACGAAGAGTGGGTCCTGTAGCGAGGTGCGCAGGCGTTTCAGCGCATTGCTCACG
GCAGGCTGGGTCAGGCCCAGGTTCTCCGCAGTGATAGAGACGCGTCTGTCGACCAGCAACTGGTTGAACA
CCACCAGCAGGTTTAAATCCAGGTCACGCAGTTCCATGTGGCCTCGCTTGGGTTATTGCTGGTGCCCGGC
CGGGCGCAATATTCATGTTGATGATTTATTATATATCGAGTGGTGTATTTATCAATATTGTTTGCTCCGT
TATCGTTATTAACAAGTCATCAATAAAGCCATCACGAGTACAGCATGAAAAACAATAAACTTGGCTTGCG
CATCTAAGGATCTCGATCCCGCGAAATTAATACGACTCACTATAGGGGAATTGTGAGCGGATAACAATTC
CCCTCTAGAAATAATTTTGTTTAACTTTAAGAAGGAGATATACATATGGCAGAAATCGGTACTGGCTTTC
CATTCGACCCCCATTATGTGGAAGTCCTGGGCGAGCGCATGCACTACGTCGATGTTGGTCCGCGCGATGG
CACCCCTGTGCTGTTCCTGCACGGTAACCCGACCTCCTCCTACGTGTGGCGCAACATCATCCCGCATGTT
GCACCGACCCATCGCTGCATTGCTCCAGACCTGATCGGTATGGGCAAATCCGACAAACCAGACCTGGGTT
ATTTCTTCGACGACCACGTCCGCTTCATGGATGCCTTCATCGAAGCCCTGGGTCTGGAAGAGGTCGTCCT
GGTCATTCACGACTGGGGCTCCGCTCTGGGTTTCCACTGGGCCAAGCGCAATCCAGAGCGCGTCAAAGGT
ATTGCATTTATGGAGTTCATCCGCCCTATCCCGACCTGGGACGAATGGCCAGAATTTGCCCGCGAGACCT
TCCAGGCCTTCCGCACCACCGACGTCGGCCGCAAGCTGATCATCGATCAGAACGTTTTTATCGAGGGTAC
GCTGCCGATGGGTGTCGTCCGCCCGCTGACTGAAGTCGAGATGGACCATTACCGCGAGCCGTTCCTGAAT
CCTGTTGACCGCGAGCCACTGTGGCGCTTCCCAAACGAGCTGCCAATCGCCGGTGAGCCAGCGAACATCG
TCGCGCTGGTCGAAGAATACATGGACTGGCTGCACCAGTCCCCTGTCCCGAAGCTGCTGTTCTGGGGCAC
CCCAGGCGTTCTGATCCCACCGGCCGAAGCCGCTCGCCTGGCCAAAAGCCTGCCTAACTGCAAGGCTGTG
GACATCGGCCCGGGTCTGAATCTGCTGCAAGAAGACAACCCGGACCTGATCGGCAGCGAGATCGCGCGCT
GGCTGTCGACGCTCGAGATTTCCGGCCCTGCAGGCGGAGGCGCGCCAGGGTCTGGCGGCGGAAAACTTAG
CGAGAGCGAGATCCGCTTCGGCCTGAAAACCGAAGTGATGGGCCAGCACCTGATCTACCACGACGTGCTG
AGCAGCACCCAGAAAACAGCCCACGAGCTGGCCAACAACAATGCCCCTGAGGGAACACTGGTGGTGGCCG
ATAAGCAGACAGCTGGCCGCGGCGGAATGAGCCGCGTGTGGCACAGCCAAGAAGGCAACGGCGTCTGGAT
GAGCCTGATCCTGCGCCCTGACATCCCTCTCCAGAAAACCCCTCAGCTGACACTGCTGGCTGCTGTGGCT
GTGGTGCAGGGAATTGAAGAAGCCGCCGGAATCCAGACCGACATCAAGTGGCCCAACGACATCCTGATCA
ACGGCAAGAAAACCGTGGGCATCCTGACCGAGATGCAGGCCGAAGAGGACAGAGTCCGCAGCGTGATCAT
CGGCATCGGGATCAATGTGAACCAGCAGCCTAACGACTTCCCCGACGAGCTGAAGGATATCGCCACAAGC
CTGTCTCAGGCCGCTGGCGAGAAGATTGATCGCGCTGGCGTGATCCAGCACATCCTGCTGTGCTTCGAGA
AGCGGTACCGCGACTACATGACCCACGGCTTCACCCCTATCAAACTGCTGTGGGAGAGCTACGCCCTCGG
AATCGGCACCAACATGCGCGCCCGCACACTGAACGGCACCTTCTACGGCAAGGCCCTGGGAATTGATGAC
GAGGGCGTTCTGCTGCTGGAAACAAACGAGGGCATCAAGAAAATCTACAGCGCCGACATCAGCCTGCGCC
TCGAGCACCACCACCACCACCACTAATAATGACTAGTCAGCTGATCCGGCTGCTAACAAAGCCCGAAAGG
AAGCTGAGTTGGCTGCTGCCACCGCTGAGCAATAACTAGCATAACCCCTTGGGGCCTCTAAACGGGTCTT
GAGGGGTTTTTTGCTGAAAGGAGGAACTATATCCGGAT
